Addgene plasmid #210770: pDL0_159
Purpose: S_Setaria viridis R1 coding sequence
Depositing lab: Dmitri Nusinow. Depositing organization: Donald Danforth Plant Science Center. Publication: Remote Sensing of Endogenous Pigmentation by Inducible Synthetic Circuits in Grasses. Lee DY, Acosta-Gamboa L, Saleh L, Pathak S, Swyers N, Morgan A, Meerdink S, Kuzio C, Calderon S, Sheng H, Kenney S, Zare A, Gehan M, Nusinow DA. Plant Biotechnol J. 2025 Dec 5. doi: 10.1111/pbi.70480. PubMed 41351300.
Backbone
  Vector backbone: pICH41258
  Backbone size w/o insert (bp): 2244
  Total vector size (bp): 3963
  Vector type: Plant Expression, Synthetic Biology
Growth in bacteria
  Bacterial resistance: Spectinomycin, 50 μg/mL
  Growth temperature: 37°C
  Growth strain: DH5alpha
  Copy number: Unknown
Gene/Insert
  Gene/Insert name: SvR1
  Species: Setaria viridis
  Insert size (bp): 1719
Terms and licenses: Academic/Nonprofit Terms; Industry Terms: Not Available to Industry
Depositor comments: Please visit https://doi.org/10.1101/2025.06.20.660755 for bioRxiv preprint.
How to cite: pDL0_159 was a gift from Dmitri Nusinow (Addgene plasmid # 210770 ; http://n2t.net/addgene:210770 ; RRID:Addgene_210770)
