[The description below was written by a language model from this plasmid's Addgene catalogue record and pLannotate feature annotations shown in this document.]
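Description:
pDL0_159 is a small part-donor plasmid (about 4 kb) built on the pICH41258 backbone, a vector generally known as a level 0 acceptor in the MoClo/Golden Gate modular cloning system. It carries the coding sequence of R1 from the grass Setaria viridis (SvR1, roughly 1.7 kb). The record classes it as a plant expression and synthetic biology vector. However, the annotated features show no plant promoter or terminator flanking the insert, which fits a promoterless coding-sequence module meant to be assembled with regulatory parts into higher-level transcription units rather than expressed directly. The record does not list the flanking type IIS restriction sites or overhangs.

The plasmid is propagated in E. coli from a high-copy ColE1/pUC-type origin and selected with spectinomycin. Resistance comes from the aadA aminoglycoside adenylyltransferase gene, with an AmpR (bla) promoter annotated upstream of it. The short integrase, gentamicin acetyltransferase and lacI fragments in the annotation appear to be nonfunctional remnants of the resistance cassette and of the original cloning region.

The insert spans nearly all of the non-backbone sequence and was annotated by homology to maize Lc, a transcriptional activator that controls tissue-specific anthocyanin synthesis. This indicates that SvR1 is the related Setaria regulator. The associated publication concerns inducible synthetic circuits that drive endogenous pigmentation in grasses for remote sensing. In that context, this part most likely supplies an anthocyanin-activating transcription factor that serves as a visible pigment output in assembled plant circuits.
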