Features (pLannotate 1.2.2; 7 found; start..end, strand, type, name):
    110..214     +  promoter       AmpR promoter: bla
    205..285     -  CDS            int (fragment): INT2_ECOLX - Protein inferred from homology: Swiss-Prot protein existence level 3. Putative integrase believed to be involved in the insertion of antibiotic resistance genes into plasmids and transposons. From Escherichia coli.
    373..429     +  CDS            GmR (fragment): gentamycin acetyltransferase; aacC1; confers resistance to gentamycin
    436..1224    +  CDS            aadA: S3AD_ECOLX - Experimental evidence at protein level: Swiss-Prot protein existence level 1. Mediates bacterial resistance to the antibiotics streptomycin and spectinomycin. From Escherichia coli.
   1398..1986    +  rep_origin     ori: high-copy-number ColE1/pMB1/pBR322/pUC origin of replication
   2169..2218    +  CDS            lacI (fragment): lac repressor; lacI; The lac repressor binds to the lac operator to inhibit transcription in E. coli. This inhibition can be relieved by adding lactose or isopropyl-β-D-thiogalactopyranoside (IPTG).
   2235..3947    +  CDS            LC (fragment): ARLC_MAIZE - Experimental evidence at protein level: Swiss-Prot protein existence level 1. Putative transcriptional activator. Control tissue-specific synthesis of anthocyanin pigments in various parts of the maize plant. From Zea mays (Maize).
>Addgene plasmid #210770 | pDL0_159 | addgene full sequence | sequence record 421265 | Addgene NGS Result
GTGGCTCTTCAGTGGACGAAAGGGCCTCGTGATACGCCTATTTTTATAGGTTAATGTCATGATAATAATG
GTTTCTTAGACGTCAGGTGGCACTTTTCGGGGAAATGTGCGCGGAACCCCTATTTGTTTATTTTTCTAAA
TACATTCAAATATGTATCCGCTCATGAGACAATAACCCTGATAAATGCTTCAATAATATTGAAAAAGGAA
GAGTATGCGCTCACGCAACTGGTCCAGAACCTTGACCGAACGCAGCGGTGGTAACGGCGCAGTGGCGGTT
TTCATGGCTTGTTATGACTGTTTTTTTTTGGGGTACAGTCTATGCCTCGGGCATCCAAGCAGCAAGCGCG
TTACGCCGTGGGTCGATGTTTGATGTTATGGAGCAGCAACGATGTTACGCAGCAGGGCAGTCGCCCTAAA
ACAAAGTTAAACATCATGAGGGAAGCGGTGATCGCCGAAGTATCGACTCAACTATCAGAGGTAGTTGGCG
TCATCGAGCGCCATCTCGAACCGACGTTGCTGGCCGTACATTTGTACGGCTCCGCAGTGGATGGCGGCCT
GAAGCCACACAGCGATATTGATTTGCTGGTTACGGTGACCGTAAGGCTTGATGAAACAACGCGGCGAGCT
TTGATCAACGACCTTTTGGAAACTTCGGCTTCCCCTGGAGAGAGCGAGATTCTCCGCGCTGTAGAAGTCA
CCATTGTTGTGCACGACGACATCATTCCGTGGCGTTATCCAGCTAAGCGCGAACTGCAATTTGGAGAATG
GCAGCGCAATGACATTCTTGCAGGTATCTTCGAGCCAGCCACGATCGACATTGATCTGGCTATCTTGCTG
ACAAAAGCAAGAGAACATAGCGTTGCCTTGGTAGGTCCAGCGGCGGAGGAACTCTTTGATCCGGTTCCTG
AACAGGATCTATTTGAGGCGCTAAATGAAACCTTAACGCTATGGAACTCGCCGCCCGACTGGGCTGGCGA
TGAGCGAAATGTAGTGCTTACGTTGTCCCGCATTTGGTACAGCGCAGTAACCGGCAAAATCGCGCCGAAG
GATGTCGCTGCCGACTGGGCAATGGAGCGCCTGCCGGCCCAGTATCAGCCCGTCATACTTGAAGCTAGAC
AGGCTTATCTTGGACAAGAAGAAGATCGCTTGGCCTCGCGCGCAGATCAGTTGGAAGAATTTGTCCATTA
CGTAAAAGGCGAGATCACCAAGGTAGTCGGCAAATAACTGTCAGACCAAGTTTACTCATATATACTTTAG
ATTGATTTAAAACTTCATTTTTAATTTAAAAGGATCTAGGTGAAGATCCTTTTTGATAATCTCATGACCA
AAATCCCTTAACGTGAGTTTTCGTTCCACTGAGCGTCAGACCCCGTAGAAAAGATCAAAGGATCTTCTTG
AGATCCTTTTTTTCTGCGCGTAATCTGCTGCTTGCAAACAAAAAAACCACCGCTACCAGCGGTGGTTTGT
TTGCCGGATCAAGAGCTACCAACTCTTTTTCCGAAGGTAACTGGCTTCAGCAGAGCGCAGATACCAAATA
CTGTTCTTCTAGTGTAGCCGTAGTTAGGCCACCACTTCAAGAACTCTGTAGCACCGCCTACATACCTCGC
TCTGCTAATCCTGTTACCAGTGGCTGCTGCCAGTGGCGATAAGTCGTGTCTTACCGGGTTGGACTCAAGA
CGATAGTTACCGGATAAGGCGCAGCGGTCGGGCTGAACGGGGGGTTCGTGCACACAGCCCAGCTTGGAGC
GAACGACCTACACCGAACTGAGATACCTACAGCGTGAGCTATGAGAAAGCGCCACGCTTCCCGAAGGGAG
AAAGGCGGACAGGTATCCGGTAAGCGGCAGGGTCGGAACAGGAGAGCGCACGAGGGAGCTTCCAGGGGGA
AACGCCTGGTATCTTTATAGTCCTGTCGGGTTTCGCCACCTCTGACTTGAGCGTCGATTTTTGTGATGCT
CGTCAGGGGGGCGGAGCCTATGGAAAAACGCCAGCAACGCGGCCTTTTTACGGTTCCTGGCCTTTTGCTG
GCCTTTTGCTCACATGTTCTTTCCTGCGTTATCCCCTGATTCTGTGGATAACCGTATTACCGCCTTTGAG
TGAGCTGATACCGCTCGCCGCAGCCGAACGACCGAGCGCAGCGAGTCAGTGAGCGAGGAAGCGGAAGAGC
GCCCAATACGCAAACCGCCTCTCCCCGCGCGTTGGCCGATTCATTAATCACTCTGTGGTCTCAAATGGCA
CTACCAGCTTCCCCAGTTCAGGAAGAACTGCAGCCGGAGAGTCAATTGAGGAACCATCTTGCTGCAGCCG
TGAGGAGCATCAACTGGACTTATGCCCTCTTCTGGTCCATTTCAAGCACTCAGCCAGGATTCCTAACGTG
GACGGATGGGTTCTACAACGGCGAGGTGAAAACGAGGAAGATCGCCAACTCTGCGGAGCTGACCGCCGAC
CAGCTCGTCATGCAGCGAAGCGAACAGCTGCGGGAGCTCTACGAGGCCCTCCTCTCCGGCGAGTGCGACC
GCCGGACGGCGCGGCCGCTCGCCTCGCTGTCGCCGGAGGACCTCGGCGACACCGAGTGGTACTACGTGGT
CTGCATGACCTACGCCTTCCGGCCAGGCCAAGGGTTGCCGGGAAGGAGCTTTGCTAGCAACGAACGTGTC
TGGATGCGGAACTCTCACCTCGCCGACAGCAAAGCCTTCCCCCGCGCGCTCCTGGCGAAGAGCGCGTCCA
TTCAGACAATCGTCTGCATCCCGTTCATGAGCGGCGTGCTTGAGCTGGGGACAACTGATGCGGTGGTGGA
GGATCCAAGCTTGCTCAGCCGAGCCACTGCATCTTTCTGGGAGATGCAGTTTCCGGCATGCTCGCAGGAG
CCGAGCTCCAGCCCGTCAGCAAACGAAACCGGCAAGCCCGCCGACATTATCGTGTTCGAGGACCTCGATC
ACATTGCCATGGAAGCGATGATCGCCGGCGGACAGGAGCTAGGCGAAGCGGAGAGCCTGTCAGATGGAAC
CCTCGAGCAAATCACCAAGGAGATCGACGAATTCTACAGCCTCTGCGAGGAAATGGACGTGCAGCCACTC
GAGGATACCTGGATCATGGACGGGTCTTTCGAAGTCCCCTCTTCGCCGCAGCCGGCGCCGGGGCCTGCTA
CTACTAACGCCGCCGCCACCTCAAGCGCTCTCGTTGACGGCTCTCGCGCGACGAGCTTTACGGCCTGGGC
GAGGCCGGAGTCGGACTCCGATGAAGTGGCTGTGCCGGTCGTCGAAGAGCCACAGAAGCTGCTGAAGAAA
GCGGTGGCCGGCGGAGCTTGGGCGGCGAACAATGGCGGCGGCGGCATGACGAGAATGGCCCAAGAAAGTG
GCGTCAAGAACCACGTCATGTCGGAGAGGAAGCGCCGGGAAAAGCTCAACGAGATGTTCCTCGTTCTCAA
GTCATTGGTTCCCTCCATTCACAAGGTGGACAAAGCATCGATCCTTGCCGAAACGATAGCGTACCTCAAG
GAGCTTCAACGAAGGGTACAAGAGCTAGAATCCAGCAGGGAACCCATAATCTCGCGCCCATCCGAAACAA
CGAGGGCAACAAGGCGCCATGACGATGAGGCCGTCAGGAAGAAAGTCTGTGCCGCGGGCTCCAAGAGGAA
GGGCTCGGAGCTCGGCGGTGACGTGGAGAGGGAGCACCCACGGGCCCTCTCCAAGGACGGCACCAGCAAC
GTCACCGTCACCGTATCGGACAAGGAGGTGCTCGTGGAGGTGCAGTGCCGGTGGGAAGAGCTTCTGATGA
CGCGAGTGTTCGACGCAATCAAGAGCCTGCAACTGGACGTTCTCTCGGTTCAGGCATCGGCACCGGATGG
GTTCATGGGGCTGAAGATACGGGCTCAGTTTGCCGGCTCAGCTGCCGTTGTGCCGTGGATGATCAGCGAG
GCCCTCCGTAATGCTATAGGGAAGCGAGGAGGTTGAGACCACGAA
